>Addgene plasmid #194045 | pGWT35S-AtOEP7(1-50aa)-VN154 | addgene full sequence | sequence record 382260 | Addgene NGS Result
TCGCGCGTTTCGGTGATGACGGTGAAAACCTCTGACACATGCAGCTCCCGGAGACGGTCACAGCTTGTCT
GTAAGCGGATGCCGGGAGCAGACAAGCCCGTCAGGGCGCGTCAGCGGGTGTTGGCGGGTGTCGGGGCTGG
CTTAACTATGCGGCATCAGAGCAGATTGTACTGAGAGTGCACCATATGCGGTGTGAAATACCGCACAGAT
GCGTAAGGAGAAAATATTACTACAGGCGCCATTCGCCATTCAGGCTGCGCAACTGTTGGGAAGGGCGATC
GGTGCGGGCCTCTTCGCTATTACGCCAGCTGGCGAAAGGGGGATGTGCTGCAAGGCGATTAAGTTGGGTA
ACGCCAGGGTTTTCCCAGTCACGACGTTGTAAAACGACGGCCAGTGAGCTAGTGTAATACGACTCACTAT
AGGGCGCGGCCGCAGAATTCGAGCTCGGTACCCGGGATCTCGAGGCCAGATCTCCCGGGCTCAGAAGACC
GAGGGCTATTGAGACTTTTCAACAAAGGGTAATATCGGGAAACCTCCTCGGATTCCATTGCCCAGCTATC
TGTCACTTATCGAAAGGACAGTAGAAAAGGAAGGTGGCTCCTACAAATGCCATCATTGCGATAAAGGAAA
GGCTATCGTTCAAGATGCCTCTACCGACAGTGGTCCCAAAGATGGACCCCCACCCACGAGGAACATCGTG
GAAAAAGAAGACGTTCCAACCACGTCTTCAAAGCAAGTGGATTGATGTGATATCTCCACTGACGTAAGGG
ATGACGCACAATCCCACTATCCTTCGCAAGACCCTTCCTCTATATAAGGAAGTTCATTTCATTTGGAGAG
GACAGGCTTCTTGAGATCCTTCAACAATTACCAACAACAACAAACAACAAACAACATTACAATTACTATT
TACAATTACAGAATTCGAGCTCGGTACCAAGCTTGGAGGCTCAGGAGGCTCCACAAGTTTGTACAAAAAA
GCAGGCTCCATGGGAAAAACTTCGGGAGCGAAACAGGCGACTGTGGTGGTCGCAGCGATGGCGTTAGGAT
GGTTAGCCATAGAGATCGCTTTCAAGCCTTTCCTCGATAAATTCCGCTCCTCAATCGACAAATCTGACCC
AACCAAAGACCCCGATGACGGTGGCTCTGGAGGTATGGTGAGCAAGGGCGAGGAGCTGTTCACCGGGGTG
GTGCCCATCCTGGTCGAGCTGGACGGCGACGTAAACGGCCACAAGTTCAGCGTGTCCGGCGAGGGCGAGG
GCGATGCCACCTACGGCAAGCTGACCCTGAAGCTGATCTGCACCACCGGCAAGCTGCCCGTGCCCTGGCC
CACCCTCGTGACCACCCTGGGCTACGGCCTGCAGTGCTTCGCCCGCTACCCCGACCACATGAAGCAGCAC
GACTTCTTCAAGTCCGCCATGCCCGAAGGCTACGTCCAGGAGCGCACCATCTTCTTCAAGGACGACGGCA
ACTACAAGACCCGCGCCGAGGTGAAGTTCGAGGGCGACACCCTGGTGAACCGCATCGAGCTGAAGGGCAT
CGACTTCAAGGAGGACGGCAACATCCTGGGGCACAAGCTGGAGTACAACTACAACAGCCACAACGTCTAT
ATCACCGCCTGAGACCCAGCTTTCTTGTACAAAGTGGTTGGAGGCTCAGGAGGCTCCCCATGGGCTAGCA
CTAGTATCTAGAATCGTTCAAACATTTGGCAATAAAGTTTCTTAAGATTGAATCCTGTTGCCGGTCTTGC
GATGATTATCATATAATTTCTGTTGAATTACGTTAAGCATGTAATAATTAACATGTAATGCATGACGTTA
TTTATGAGATGGGTTTTTATGATTAGAGTCCCGCAATTATACATTTAATACGCGATAGAAAACAAAATAT
AGCGCGCAAACTAGGATAAATTATCGCGCGCGGTGTCATCTATGTTACTAGATGCGGCCGCAATTGTGGA
TCCGCTCTAGAGTCGACCTGCAGGCATGCAAGCTTGCGGCCGCGTATTCTATAGTGTCACCTAAATAGCA
TGGCGTAATCATGGTCATAGCTGTTTCCTGTGTGAAATTGTTATCCGCTCACAATTCCACACAACATACG
AGCCGGAAGCATAAAGTGTAAAGCCTGGGGTGCCTAATGAGTGAGCTAACTCACATTAATTGCGTTGCGC
TCACTGCCCGCTTTCCAGTCGGGAAACCTGTCGTGCCAGCTGCATTAATGAATCGGCCAACGCGCGGGGA
GAGGCGGTTTGCGTATTGGGCGCTCTTCCGCTTCCTCGCTCACTGACTCGCTGCGCTCGGTCGTTCGGCT
GCGGCGAGCGGTATCAGCTCACTCAAAGGCGGTAATACGGTTATCCACAGAATCAGGGGATAACGCAGGA
AAGAACATGTGAGCAAAAGGCCAGCAAAAGGCCAGGAACCGTAAAAAGGCCGCGTTGCTGGCGTTTTTCC
ATAGGCTCCGCCCCCCTGACGAGCATCACAAAAATCGACGCTCAAGTCAGAGGTGGCGAAACCCGACAGG
ACTATAAAGATACCAGGCGTTTCCCCCTGGAAGCTCCCTCGTGCGCTCTCCTGTTCCGACCCTGCCGCTT
ACCGGATACCTGTCCGCCTTTCTCCCTTCGGGAAGCGTGGCGCTTTCTCATAGCTCACGCTGTAGGTATC
TCAGTTCGGTGTAGGTCGTTCGCTCCAAGCTGGGCTGTGTGCACGAACCCCCCGTTCAGCCCGACCGCTG
CGCCTTATCCGGTAACTATCGTCTTGAGTCCAACCCGGTAAGACACGACTTATCGCCACTGGCAGCAGCC
ACTGGTAACAGGATTAGCAGAGCGAGGTATGTAGGCGGTGCTACAGAGTTCTTGAAGTGGTGGCCTAACT
ACGGCTACACTAGAAGAACAGTATTTGGTATCTGCGCTCTGCTGAAGCCAGTTACCTTCGGAAAAAGAGT
TGGTAGCTCTTGATCCGGCAAACAAACCACCGCTGGTAGCGGTGGTTTTTTTGTTTGCAAGCAGCAGATT
ACGCGCAGAAAAAAAGGATCTCAAGAAGATCCTTTGATCTTTTCTACGGGGTCTGACGCTCAGTGGAACG
AAAACTCACGTTAAGGGATTTTGGTCATGAGATTATCAAAAAGGATCTTCACCTAGATCCTTTTAAATTA
AAAATGAAGTTTTAAATCAATCTAAAGTATATATGTTTTAATTAGAAAAACTCATCGAGCATCAAATGAA
ACTGCAATTTATTCATATCAGGATTATCAATACCATATTTTTGAAAAAGCCGTTTCTGTAATGAAGGAGA
AAACTCACCGAGGCAGTTCCATAGGATGGCAAGATCCTGGTATCGGTCTGCGATTCCGACTCGTCCAACA
TCAATACAACCTATTAATTTCCCCTCGTCAAAAATAAGGTTATCAAGTGAGAAATCACCATGAGTGACGA
CTGAATCCGGTGAGAATGGCAATAGCTTATGCATTTCTTTCCAGACTTGTTCAACAGGCCAGCCATTACG
CTCGTCATCAAAATCACTCGCATCAACCAAACCGTTATTCATTCGTGATTGCGCCTGAGCGAGACGAAAT
ACGCGATCGCTGTTAAAAGGACAATTACAAACAGGAATCGAATGCAACCGGCGCAGGAACACTGCCAGCG
CATCAACAATATTTTCACCTGAATCAGGATATTCTTCTAATACCTGGAATGCTGTTTTCCCTGGGATCGC
AGAGGTGAGTAACCATGCATCATCAGGAGTACGGATAAAATGCTTGATGGTCGGAAGAGGCATAAATTCC
GTCAGCCAGTTTAGTCTGACCATCTCATCTGTAACATCATTGGCAACGCTACCTTTGCCATGTTTCAGAA
ACAACTCTGGCGCATCGGGCTTCCCATACAATCGATAGATTGTCGCACCTGATTGCCCGACATTATCGCG
AGCCCATTTATACCCATATAAATCAGCATCCATGTTGGAATTTAATCGCGGCCTTGAGCAAGACGTTTCC
CGTTGAATATGGCTCATAACACCCCTTGTATTACTGTTTATGTAAGCAGACATAAGCATTTATCAGGGTT
ATTGTCTCATGAGCGGATACATATTTGAATGTATTTAGAAAAATAAACAAATAGGGGTTCCGCGCACATT
TCCCCGAAAAGTGCCACCTGACGTCTAAGAAACCATTATTATCATGACATTAACCTATAAAAATAGGCGT
ATCACGAGGCCCTTTCGTC
Features (pLannotate 1.2.2; 23 found; start..end, strand, type, name):
    137..226     +  misc_feature   bom (fragment): basis of mobility region from pBR322
    242..397     -  CDS            lacZα (fragment): LacZα fragment of β-galactosidase; lacZ fragment
    405..423     +  promoter       T7 promoter: promoter for bacteriophage T7 RNA polymerase
    435..456     +  misc_feature   MCS (fragment): pUC18/19 multiple cloning site
    500..844     +  promoter       CaMV 35S promoter: strong constitutive promoter from cauliflower mosaic virus
    796..842     +  promoter       minimal CaMV 35S promoter: minimal 35S promoter from cauliflower mosaic virus
    864..919     +  misc_feature   TMV Ω: translational enhancer from the tobacco mosaic virus 5'-leader sequence (Gallie et al., 1988)
    921..938     +  misc_feature   MCS (fragment): pUC18/19 multiple cloning site
    963..987     +  protein_bind   attB1: mutant version of attB; recombination site for the Gateway® BP reaction BP Clonase™
    990..1139    +  CDS            OEP7 (fragment): OEP7_ARATH - Experimental evidence at protein level: Swiss-Prot protein existence level 1. From Arabidopsis thaliana (Mouse-ear cress).
   1155..1619    +  CDS            VN155(I152L): improved N-terminal fragment of mVenus for use in bimolecular fluorescence complementation (BiFC) (Kodama and Hu, 2010)
   1624..1648    -  protein_bind   attB2: mutant version of attB; recombination site for the Gateway® BP reaction BP Clonase™
   1693..1943    +  terminator     NOS terminator: nopaline synthase terminator and poly(A) signal
   1965..1995    +  misc_feature   MCS (fragment): pUC18/19 multiple cloning site
   2008..2026    -  promoter       SP6 promoter: promoter for bacteriophage SP6 RNA polymerase
   2068..2084    -  protein_bind   lac operator: The lac repressor binds to the lac operator to inhibit transcription in E. coli. This inhibition can be relieved by adding lactose or isopropyl-β-D-thiogalactopyranoside (IPTG). lac repressor encoded by lacI
   2092..2122    -  promoter       lac promoter: promoter for the E. coli lac operon
   2137..2158    -  protein_bind   CAP binding site: CAP binding activates transcription in the presence of cAMP. E. coli catabolite activator protein
   2171..2263    -  CDS            lacI (fragment): lac repressor; lacI; The lac repressor binds to the lac operator to inhibit transcription in E. coli. This inhibition can be relieved by adding lactose or isopropyl-β-D-thiogalactopyranoside (IPTG).
   2446..3034    -  rep_origin     ori: high-copy-number ColE1/pMB1/pBR322/pUC origin of replication
   3192..4007    -  CDS            KanR: aminoglycoside phosphotransferase; aph(3')-Ia; confers resistance to kanamycin in bacteria or G418 (Geneticin®) in eukaryotes
   4044..4124    -  promoter       AmpR promoter (fragment): bla
   4219..35      +  CDS            rop (fragment) (across the origin): Rop protein, which maintains plasmids at low copy number; rop
