[The description below was written by a language model from this plasmid's Addgene catalogue record and pLannotate feature annotations shown in this document.]
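Description:
pGWT35S-AtOEP7(1-50aa)-VN154 is a small (about 4.2 kb) plant expression plasmid built on the pGWT35S backbone and intended for transient expression in plant cells rather than stable transformation; no T-DNA borders or plant selectable marker are annotated. It is propagated in E. coli through a high-copy ColE1/pUC-type origin and selected with kanamycin via an aph(3')-Ia resistance gene. The backbone also carries remnants of a general cloning vector, including lacZα and lacI fragments, the lac promoter and operator, T7 and SP6 promoters flanking the cassette, and partial bom and rop sequences. None of these contributes to expression in plants.

The expression cassette is driven by the constitutive CaMV 35S promoter, followed by the TMV Ω 5' leader as a translational enhancer, and is terminated by the nopaline synthase (NOS) terminator. Between attB1 and attB2 sites, which remain from Gateway cloning, lies a fusion open reading frame. Its N-terminal part is the first 50 amino acids of Arabidopsis thaliana OEP7, which target and anchor the protein to the chloroplast outer envelope membrane. This is joined to VN154, the N-terminal fragment of mVenus comprising β-strands 1 to 7 (amino acids 1–154). The annotation software matched this segment to the related VN155(I152L) fragment used for bimolecular fluorescence complementation.

VN154 is non-fluorescent on its own and reconstitutes mVenus only when paired with a complementary C-terminal fragment. Displaying it on the chloroplast surface fits the associated "organellar glue" work, in which split fluorescent protein reassembly is used to artificially control chloroplast–chloroplast interactions. The partner construct is not described in this record.
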