Addgene plasmid #194045: pGWT35S-AtOEP7(1-50aa)-VN154
Purpose: Transient expression of AtOEP7-VN154 (mVenus β-strands 1 to 7, amino acids 1−154) in plant cell (Chloroplast outer envelope membrane)
Depositing lab: Yutaka Kodama. Depositing organization: Utsunomiya University. Publication: Organellar Glue: A Molecular Tool to Artificially Control Chloroplast-Chloroplast Interactions. Ichikawa S, Kato S, Fujii Y, Ishikawa K, Numata K, Kodama Y. ACS Synth Biol. 2022 Oct 21;11(10):3190-3197. doi: 10.1021/acssynbio.2c00367. Epub 2022 Sep 30. PubMed 36178266.
Backbone
  Vector backbone: pGWT35S
  Total vector size (bp): 4222
  Vector type: Plant Expression
Growth in bacteria
  Bacterial resistance: Kanamycin, 50 μg/mL
  Growth temperature: 37°C
  Growth strain: DH5alpha
  Copy number: Unknown
Gene/Insert
  Gene/Insert name: VN154 (mVenus β-strands 1 to 7, amino acids 1−154)
  Species: Synthetic
  Insert size (bp): 465
  Promoter: CaMV 35S promoter
  Tag / fusion protein: AtOEP7 1–50aa (N terminal on insert)
  Cloning method: Gateway Cloning
  Sequencing primers: 5′ GGGGACAAGTTTGTACAAAAAAGCAGGCTCCATGGGAAAAACTTCGGG; 3′ GGGGACCACTTTGTACAAGAAAGCTGGGTCTCAGGCGGTGATATAGACG
Terms and licenses: Academic/Nonprofit Terms; Industry Terms: Not Available to Industry
How to cite: pGWT35S-AtOEP7(1-50aa)-VN154 was a gift from Yutaka Kodama (Addgene plasmid # 194045 ; http://n2t.net/addgene:194045 ; RRID:Addgene_194045)
